Addgene plasmid #199095: pGL2_163
Purpose: Level 2 plasmid, barcoded ORI with gentamicin resistance cassette and mScarlet-I reporter
Depositing lab: Charlie Gilbert & Nili Ostrov & Cultivarium Tools. Depositing organization: Cultivarium, Convergent Research. Publication: A scalable framework for high-throughput identification of functional origins of replication in non-model bacteria. Gilbert C, Brumwell SL, Crits-Christoph A, Kang SC, Martin-Moldes Z, Alsharif W, Esmurria A, Nguyen M-A, Lee HH, Ostrov N. bioRxiv 2023.05.19.541510 10.1101/2023.05.19.541510.
Backbone
  Vector backbone: n/a
  Vector type: Synthetic Biology
Growth in bacteria
  Bacterial resistance: Chloramphenicol and Gentamicin, 25 & 10 μg/mL
  Growth temperature: 37°C
  Growth strain: E. coli pir-116
  Copy number: High Copy
Gene/Insert
  Gene/Insert name: pAMβ1 ORI plus NGS barcode 3, gentamicin resistance cassette, mScarlet-I cassette, oriT
  Species: Synthetic
  Cloning method: Unknown
Terms and licenses: Academic/Nonprofit Terms; Industry Terms: Not Available to Industry
How to cite: pGL2_163 was a gift from Charlie Gilbert & Nili Ostrov & Cultivarium Tools (Addgene plasmid # 199095 ; http://n2t.net/addgene:199095 ; RRID:Addgene_199095)
