[The description below was written by a language model from this plasmid's Addgene catalogue record and pLannotate feature annotations shown in this document.]
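Description:
pGL2_163 is a 7,045 bp synthetic-biology "Level 2" assembly plasmid built to test whether a candidate origin of replication functions in non-model bacteria. The record lists no conventional backbone. In E. coli the plasmid is maintained through an R6K γ origin, which fires only when the pi initiator protein is supplied in trans, hence propagation in a pir-116 host, where it is listed as high copy. Selection in E. coli uses chloramphenicol, provided by a cat gene with its own promoter and followed by a lambda t0 terminator, together with gentamicin. A short lacZα fragment next to the cat cassette is probably a remnant of the cloning scaffold.

The payload combines four modules. The origin under test is pAMβ1, paired with an NGS barcode (barcode 3) that is named in the catalogue entry but not annotated in the feature table. The annotated region matching this origin contains a copR-like copy-control fragment and a repS replication initiator gene, both identified by homology to related streptococcal plasmid proteins. A gentamicin acetyltransferase gene (aacC1) driven by the class 1 integron Pc promoter supplies selection in the recipient organism. An mScarlet-I red fluorescent protein gene lies downstream of a J23119-type constitutive bacterial promoter fragment and gives a visual readout. An incP oriT allows the plasmid to be mobilised by conjugation from a suitable donor strain.

Because the R6K origin is inactive in recipients lacking pi, persistence there should depend on the pAMβ1 origin. The barcode lets this origin be tracked by sequencing when many such plasmids are pooled, which fits the high-throughput origin-screening framework described in the associated publication.
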