Features (pLannotate 1.2.2; 12 found; start..end, strand, type, name):
      9..37      +  promoter       Pc promoter: intI1 (promoter lies within the coding sequence); class 1 integron promoter
    227..760     +  CDS            GmR: gentamycin acetyltransferase; aacC1; confers resistance to gentamycin
    936..960     +  promoter       J23119(SpeI) promoter (fragment): bacterial promoter (Registry of Standard Biological Parts BBa J23119) modified to end with an SpeI site
    987..1682    +  CDS            mScarlet-I: mScarlet-I is a basic (constitutively fluorescent) red fluorescent protein published in 2016, derived from synthetic construct. It is reported to be a rapidly-maturing monomer with moderate acid sensitivity.
   1896..2004    +  oriT           oriT: incP origin of transfer
   2364..2752    -  rep_origin     R6K γ ori: γ replication origin from E. coli plasmid R6K; requires the R6K initiator protein pi for replication
   2901..2995    -  terminator     lambda t0 terminator: transcription terminator from phage lambda
   3019..3675    -  CDS            cat: CAT_ECOLX - Experimental evidence at protein level: Swiss-Prot protein existence level 1. This enzyme is an effector of chloramphenicol resistance in bacteria. From Escherichia coli. This protein is used as a marker in many commonly used cloning vectors, such as pACYC184.
   3676..3778    -  promoter       cat promoter: promoter of the E. coli cat gene encoding chloramphenicol acetyltransferase
   3853..3896    -  CDS            lacZα (fragment): LacZα fragment of β-galactosidase; lacZ fragment
   4125..4343    +  CDS            copR (fragment): COPR_STRAG - Protein predicted: Swiss-Prot protein existence level 4. Involved in copy control of plasmid pIP501. From Streptococcus agalactiae.
   5054..6541    +  CDS            repS: REPS_STRPY - Protein predicted: Swiss-Prot protein existence level 4. Essential for replication. From Streptococcus pyogenes.
>Addgene plasmid #199095 | pGL2_163 | addgene full sequence | sequence record 398532 | Addgene NGS Result
GCAAGGAGTTGACATAAGCCTGTTCGGTTCGTAAACTGTAATGCAAGTAGCGTATGCGCTCACGCAACTG
GTCCAGAACCTTGACCGAACGCAGCGGTGGTAACGGCGCAGTGGCGGTTTTCATGGCTTGTTATGACTGT
TTTTTTGTACAGTCTATGCCTCGGGCATCCAAGCAGCAAGCGCGTTACGCCGTGGGTCGATGTTTGATGT
TATGGAGCAGCAACGAATGTTACGCAGCAGCAACGATGTTACGCAGCAGGGCAGTCGCCCTAAAACAAAG
TTAGGTGGCTCAAGTATGGGCATCATTCGCACATGTAGGCTCGGCCCTGACCAAGTCAAATCCATGCGGG
CTGCTCTTGATCTTTTCGGTCGTGAGTTCGGAGACGTAGCCACCTACTCCCAACATCAGCCGGACTCCGA
TTACCTCGGGAACTTGCTCCGTAGTAAGACATTCATCGCGCTTGCTGCCTTCGACCAAGAAGCGGTTGTT
GGCGCTCTCGCGGCTTACGTTCTGCCCAAGTTTGAGCAGCCGCGTAGTGAGATCTATATCTATGATCTCG
CAGTCTCCGGAGAGCACCGGAGGCAGGGCATTGCCACCGCGCTCATCAATCTCCTCAAGCATGAGGCCAA
CGCGCTTGGTGCTTATGTGATCTACGTGCAAGCAGATTACGGTGACGATCCCGCAGTGGCTCTCTATACA
AAGTTGGGCATACGGGAAGAAGTGATGCACTTTGATATCGACCCAAGTACCGCCACCTAAGCTTGAGCGC
ATGCTCGAGTACTTCGCCTGGACCATGCTCGCCGTCGTCTTCGGCTTCCTCCTCTTCGTCAACCTCGCCT
ACGTCCCCCTCGGCCACTGGGCCGAGGCCTTCGCCGGCTTCTTCAAATTTTCAGGGCTGCCGCACCCCAT
CGACTGGGGGCTCGCTATACAGGAGTTGACGGCTAGCTCAGTCCTAGGTACAGTGCTAGCTACTAGGAGG
AAAAAAATGGTGAGTAAGGGTGAAGCCGTGATTAAAGAGTTCATGCGCTTCAAAGTGCATATGGAGGGCT
CAATGAACGGCCATGAATTTGAAATTGAAGGTGAAGGAGAAGGCCGTCCGTATGAGGGCACCCAGACCGC
CAAACTGAAAGTCACAAAGGGTGGCCCGCTGCCGTTTTCGTGGGATATTTTATCCCCTCAATTCATGTAC
GGCAGCCGGGCGTTTATTAAACACCCGGCGGATATCCCGGATTACTATAAGCAATCTTTTCCAGAAGGCT
TTAAATGGGAGCGCGTGATGAATTTTGAAGACGGAGGTGCTGTTACCGTGACCCAGGACACGAGCTTAGA
AGACGGTACCTTGATCTATAAGGTAAAGCTGCGTGGTACCAATTTCCCGCCGGATGGGCCAGTTATGCAG
AAAAAGACTATGGGCTGGGAAGCATCGACGGAGCGTCTTTACCCCGAAGACGGCGTCCTGAAAGGCGATA
TTAAAATGGCCCTGCGACTGAAAGACGGCGGTCGCTACCTTGCAGATTTCAAAACAACGTATAAAGCGAA
AAAACCTGTGCAGATGCCCGGGGCGTACAACGTTGATCGCAAACTAGATATCACTTCACACAACGAAGAT
TACACGGTAGTCGAACAGTATGAACGTAGCGAGGGGCGCCATAGCACCGGAGGCATGGATGAACTCTATA
AATAAGCTTCGCTCGTGCTCGCCGCGACCTTCCTCTTCATGCACCTCTTCGGCATCGGGCTGCACAACGC
TACAGAGGAGCTTTTCCGCTGCATAACCCTGCTTCGGGGTCATTATAGCGATTTTTTCGGTATATCCATC
CTTTTTCGCACGATATACAGGATTTTGCCAAAGGGTTCGTGTAGACTTTCCTTGGTGTATCCAACGGCGT
CAGCCGGGCAGGATAGGTGAAGTAGGCCCACCCGCGAGCGGGTGTTCCTTCTTCACTGTCCCTTATTCGC
ACCTGGCGGTGCTCAACGGGAATCCTGCTCTGCGAGGCTGGCCGTACGCTAGGTATACTTGAGACCACCC
CAGGATACATAGATTACCACAACTCCGAGCCCTTCCACCTAGCGTGCTAACCACGCACGCTATTGTTGTA
TAGGCTAGGTGGAGGCTCAGTGATGATAAGTCTGCGATGGTGGATGCATGTGTCATGGTCATAGCTGTTT
CCTGTGTGAAATTGTTATCCGCTCAGAGGGCACAATCCTATTCCGCGCTATCCGACAATCTCCAAGACAT
TAGGTGGAGTTCAGTTCGGCGTATGGCATATGTCGCTGGAAAGAACATGTGAGCAAAAGGCCAGCAAAAG
GCCAGGAACCGTAAAAAGGCCGCGTTGCTGGCGTTACAGCTGGGCGCGCCCCATGTCAGCCGTTAAGTGT
TCCTGTGTCACTCAAAATTGCTTTGAGAGGCTCTAAGGGCTTCTCAGTGCGTTACATCCCTGGCTTGTTG
TCCACAACCGTTAAACCTTAAAGGCTTTAAAAGCCTTATATATTCTTTTTTTTCTTATAAAACTTAAAAC
CTTAGAGGCTATTTAAGTTGCTGATTTATATTAATTTTATTGTTCAAACATGAGAGCTTAGTACGTGAAA
CATGAGAGCTTAGTACGTTAGCCATGAGAGCTTAGTACGTTAGCCATGAGGGTTTAGTTCGTTAAACATG
AGAGCTTAGTACGTTAAACATGAGAGCTTAGTACGTGAAACATGAGAGCTTAGTACGTACTATCAACAGG
TTGAACTGCTGATCTTCAGATCGGCGCGCCGGCCGGCCGAAGATCCTTTGATCTTTTCTACGGGGTCTGA
CGCTCTATTCAACAAAGCCGCCGTCCCGTCAAGTCAGCGTAAATGGGTAGGGGGCTTCAAATCGTCCCCC
CATACGATATAAGTTGTTACTAGTGCTTGGATTCTCACCAATAAAAAACGCCCGGCGGCAACCGAGCGTT
CTGAACAAATCCAGATGGAGTTCTGAGGTCATTACTGGATCTATCAACAGGAGTCCAAGCGAGCTCGATA
TCAAATTACGCCCCGCCCTGCCACTCATCGCAGTACTGTTGTAATTCATTAAGCATTCTGCCGACATGGA
AGCCATCACAAACGGCATGATGAACCTGAATCGCCAGCGGCATCAGCACCTTGTCGCCTTGCGTATAATA
TTTGCCCATGGTGAAAACGGGGGCGAAGAAGTTGTCCATATTGGCCACGTTTAAATCAAAACTGGTGAAA
CTCACCCAGGGATTGGCTGAGACGAAAAACATATTCTCAATAAACCCTTTAGGGAAATAGGCCAGGTTTT
CACCGTAACACGCCACATCTTGCGAATATATGTGTAGAAACTGCCGGAAATCGTCGTGGTATTCACTCCA
GAGCGATGAAAACGTTTCAGTTTGCTCATGGAAAACGGTGTAACAAGGGTGAACACTATCCCATATCACC
AGCTCACCGTCTTTCATTGCCATACGAAATTCCGGATGAGCATTCATCAGGCGGGCAAGAATGTGAATAA
AGGCCGGATAAAACTTGTGCTTATTTTTCTTTACGGTCTTTAAAAAGGCCGTAATATCCAGCTGAACGGT
CTGGTTATAGGTACATTGAGCAACTGACTGAAATGCCTCAAAATGTTCTTTACGATGCCATTGGGATATA
TCAACGGTGGTATATCCAGTGATTTTTTTCTCCATTTTAGCTTCCTTAGCTCCTGAAAATCTCGATAACT
CAAAAAATACGCCCGGTAGTGATCTTATTTCATTATGGTGAAAGTTGGAACCTCTTACGTGCCGATCAAC
GTCTCATTGATACCTGAAACAAAACCCATCGTACGGCCAAGGAAGTCTCCAATAACTGTGATCCACCACA
AGCGCCAGGGTTTTCCCAGTCACGACGTTGTAAAACGACGGCCAGTCATGCATAATCCGCACGCATCTGG
AATAAGGAAGTGCCATTCCGCCTGACCTTAGCGTGCGAACAGCACGCTATTGTTGTATCATTACTCGCAT
CCATTCTCAGGCTGTCTCGTCTCGTCTCCGAGGTCTCAGGAGAATGAGTCAGGGTCACGCGTAGGACGCG
TCGAGTAGGGTTTGGTCATGTGCTTTTCGTTGTTCCGCAGCCACACGCCGTGTGAAGCTGGGGAGCCCAA
GAATTAGAAATGAGTAGATCAAATTATTCACGAATAGAATCAGGAAAATCAGATCCAACCATAAAAACAC
TAGAACAAATTGCAAAGTTAACTAACTCAACGCTAGTAGTGGATTTAATCCCAAATGAGCCAACAGAACC
AGAACCAGAAACAGAATCAGAACAAGTAACATTGGATTTAGAAATGGAAGAAGAAAAAAGCAATGACTTC
GTGTGAATAATGCACGAAATCGTTGCTTATTTTTTTTAAAAGCGGTATACTAGATATAACGAAACAACGA
ACTGAATAGAAACGAAAAAAGAGCCATGACACATTTATAAAATGTTTGACGACATTTTATAAATGCATAG
CCCGATAAGATTGCCAAACCAACGCTTATCAGTTAGTCAGATGAACTCTTCCCTCGTAAGAAGTTATTTA
ATTAACTTTGTTTGAAGACGGTATATAACCGTACTATCATTATATAGGGAAATCAGAGAGTTTTCAAGTA
TCTAAGCTACTGAATTTAAGAATTGTTAAGCAATCAATCGGAAATCGTTTGATTGCTTTTTTTGTATTCA
TTTATAGAAGGTGGAGTTTGTATGAATCATGATGAATGTAAAACTTATATAAAAAATAGTTTATTGGAGA
TAAGAAAATTAGCAAATATCTATACACTAGAAACGTTTAAGAAAGAGTTAGAAAAGAGAAATATCTACTT
AGAAACAAAATCAGATAAGTATTTTTCTTCGGAGGGGGAAGATTATATATATAAGTTAATAGAAAATAAC
AAAATAATTTATTCGATTAGTGGAAAAAAATTGACTTATAAAGGAAAAAAATCTTTTTCAAAACATGCAA
TATTGAAACAGTTGAATGAAAAAGCAAACCAAGTTAATTAAACAACCTATTTTATAGGATTTATAGGAAA
GGAGAACAGCTGAATGAATATCCCTTTTGTTGTAGAAACTGTGCTTCATGACGGCTTGTTAAAGTACAAA
TTTAAAAATAGTAAAATTCGCTCAATCACTACCAAGCCAGGTAAAAGCAAAGGGGCTATTTTTGCGTATC
GCTCAAAATCAAGCATGATTGGCGGTCGTGGTGTTGTTCTGACTTCCGAGGAAGCGATTCAAGAAAATCA
AGATACATTTACACATTGGACACCCAACGTTTATCGTTATGGAACGTATGCAGACGAAAACCGTTCATAC
ACGAAAGGACATTCTGAAAACAATTTAAGACAAATCAATACCTTCTTTATTGATTTTGATATTCACACGG
CAAAAGAAACTATTTCAGCAAGCGATATTTTAACAACCGCTATTGATTTAGGTTTTATGCCTACTATGAT
TATCAAATCTGATAAAGGTTATCAAGCATATTTTGTTTTAGAAACGCCAGTCTATGTGACTTCAAAATCA
GAATTTAAATCTGTCAAAGCAGCCAAAATAATTTCGCAAAATATCCGAGAATATTTTGGAAAGTCTTTGC
CAGTTGATCTAACGTGTAATCATTTTGGTATTGCTCGCATACCAAGAACGGACAATGTAGAATTTTTTGA
TCCTAATTACCGTTATTCTTTCAAAGAATGGCAAGATTGGTCTTTCAAACAAACAGATAATAAGGGCTTT
ACTCGTTCAAGTCTAACGGTTTTAAGCGGTACAGAAGGCAAAAAACAAGTAGATGAACCCTGGTTTAATC
TCTTATTGCACGAAACGAAATTTTCAGGAGAAAAGGGTTTAATAGGGCGTAATAACGTCATGTTTACCCT
CTCTTTAGCCTACTTTAGTTCAGGCTATTCAATCGAAACGTGCGAATATAATATGTTTGAGTTTAATAAT
CGATTAGATCAACCCTTAGAAGAAAAAGAAGTAATCAAAATTGTTAGAAGTGCCTATTCAGAAAACTATC
AAGGGGCTAATAGGGAATACATTACCATTCTTTGCAAAGCTTGGGTATCAAGTGATTTAACCAGTAAAGA
TTTATTTGTCCGTCAAGGGTGGTTTAAATTCAAGAAAAAAAGAAGCGAACGTCAACGTGTTCATTTGTCA
GAATGGAAAGAAGATTTAATGGCTTATATTAGCGAAAAAAGCGATGTATACAAGCCTTATTTAGTGACGA
CCAAAAAAGAGATTAGAGAAGTGCTAGGCATTCCTGAACGGACATTAGATAAATTGCTGAAGGTACTGAA
GGCGAATCAGGAAATTTTCTTTAAGATTAAACCAGGAAGAAATGGTGGCATTCAACTTGCTAGTGTTAAA
TCATTGTTGCTATCGATCATTAAAGTAAAAAAAGAAGAAAAAGAAAGCTATATAAAGGCGCTGACAAATT
CTTTTGACTTAGAGCATACATTCATTCAAGAGACTTTAAACAAGCTAGCAGAACGCCCTAAAACGGACAC
ACAACTCGATTTGTTTAGCTATGATACAGGCTGAAAATAAAACCCGCACTATGCCATTACATTTATATCT
ATGATACGTGTTTGTTTTTTCTTTGCTGTTTAGCGAATGATTAGCAGAAATATACAGAGTAAGATTTTAA
TTAATTATTAGGGGGAGAAGGAGAGAGTAGCCCGAAAACTTTTAGTTGGCTTGGACTGAACGAAGTGAGG
GAAAGGCTACTAAAACGTCGAGGGGCAGTGAGAGCGAAGCGAACACTTGATTTTTTAATTTTCTATCTTT
TATAGGTCATTAGAGTATACTTATTTGTCCTATAAACTATTTAGCAGCATAATAGATTTATTGAATAGGT
CATTTAAGTTGAGCATATTAGAGGAGGAAAATCTTGGAGAAATATTTGAAGAACCCGATTACATGGATTG
GATTAGTTCTTGTGGTTACGTGGTTTTTAACTAAAAGTAGTGAATTTTTGATTTTTGGTGTGTGTGTCTT
GTTGTTAGTATTTGCTAGTCAAAGTGATTAAATAGAATTCCGCTA
